>Addgene plasmid #115956 | pTW325 | depositor full sequence | sequence record 218903 | pTW325 sequence 4819 bps
CTTTCCTGCGTTATCCCCTGATTCTGTGGATAACCGTATTACCGCCTTTGAGTGAGCTGATACCGCTCGC
CGCAGCCGAACGACCGAGCGCAGCGAGTCAGTGAGCGAGGAAGCGGAGGAGCGCCCAATACGCAAACCGC
CTCTCCCCGCGCGTTGGCCGATTCATTAATGCAGCTGGCACGACAGGTTTCCCGACTGGAAAGCGGGCAG
TGAGCGCAACGCAATTAATACGCGTACCGCTAGCCAGGAAGAGTTTGTAGAAACGCAAAAAGGCCATCCG
TCAGGATGGCCTTCTGCTTAGTTTGATGCCTGGCAGTTTATGGCGGGCGTCCTGCCCGCCACCCTCCGGG
CCGTTGCTTCACAACGTTCAAATCCGCTCCCGGCGGATTTGTCCTACTCAGGAGAGCGTTCACCGACAAA
CAACAGATAAAACGAAAGGCCCAGTCTTCCGACTGAGCCTTTCGTTTTATTTGATGCCTGGCAGTTCCCT
ACTCTCGCGTTAACGCTAGCATGGATGTTTTCCCAGTCACGACGTTGTAAAACGACGGCCAGTCTTAAGC
TCGGCTCTTCACGCAAATGGGCGGTAGGCGTGGACTGGAGACCCCAAATAATGATTTTATTTTGACTGAT
AGTGACCTGTTCGTTGCAACAAATTGATGAGCAATGCTTTTTTATAATGCCAACTTTGTACAAAAAAGCT
GAACGAGAAACGTAAAATGATATAAATATCAATATATTAAATTAGATTTTGCATAAAAAACAGACTACAT
AATACTGTAAAACACAACATATCCAGTCACTATGAATCAACTACTTAGATGGTATTAGTGACCTGTAGTC
GACCGACAGCCTTCCAAATGTTCTTCGGGTGATGCTGCCAACTTAGTCGACCGACAGCCTTCCAAATGTT
CTTCTCAAACGGAATCGTCGTATCCAGCCTACTCGCTATTGTCCTCAATGCCGTATTAAATCATAAAAAG
AAATAAGAAAAAGAGGTGCGAGCCTCTTTTTTGTGTGACAAAATAAAAACATCTACCTATTCATATACGC
TAGTGTCATAGTCCTGAAAATCATCTGCATCAAGAACAATTTCACAACTCTTATACTTTTCTCTTACAAG
TCGTTCGGCTTCATCTGGATTTTCAGCCTCTATACTTACTAAACGTGATAAAGTTTCTGTAATTTCTACT
GTATCGACCTGCAGACTGGCTGTGTATAAGGGAGCCTGACATTTATATTCCCCAGAACATCAGGTTAATG
GCGTTTTTGATGTCATTTTCGCGGTGGCTGAGATCAGCCACTTCTTCCCCGATAACGGAGACCGGCACAC
TGGCCATATCGGTGGTCATCATGCGCCAGCTTTCATCCCCGATATGCACCACCGGGTAAAGTTCACGGGA
GACTTTATCTGACAGCAGACGTGCACTGGCCAGGGGGATCACCATCCGTCGCCCGGGCGTGTCAATAATA
TCACTCTGTACATCCACAAACAGACGATAACGGCTCTCTCTTTTATAGGTGTAAACCTTAAACTGCATTT
CACCAGCCCCTGTTCTCGTCAGCAAAAGAGCCGTTCATTTCAATAAACCGGGCGACCTCAGCCATCCCTT
CCTGATTTTCCGCTTTCCAGCGTTCGGCACGCAGACGACGGGCTTCATTCTGCATGGTTGTGCTTACCAG
ACCGGAGATATTGACATCATATATGCCTTGAGCAACTGATAGCTGTCGCTGTCAACTGTCACTGTAATAC
GCTGCTTCATAGCATACCTCTTTTTGACATACTTCGGGTATACATATCAGTATATATTCTTATACCGCAA
AAATCAGCGCGCAAATACGCATACTGTTATCTGGCTTTTAGTAAGCCGGATCCACGCGGCGTTTACGCCC
CCCCTGCCACTCATCGCAGTACTGTTGTAATTCATTAAGCATTCTGCCGACATGGAAGCCATCACAAACG
GCATGATGAACCTGAATCGCCAGCGGCATCAGCACCTTGTCGCCTTGCGTATAATATTTGCCCATGGTGA
AAACGGGGGCGAAGAAGTTGTCCATATTGGCCACGTTTAAATCAAAACTGGTGAAACTCACCCAGGGATT
GGCTGAGACGAAAAACATATTCTCAATAAACCCTTTAGGGAAATAGGCCAGGTTTTCACCGTAACACGCC
ACATCTTGCGAATATATGTGTAGAAACTGCCGGAAATCGTCGTGGTATTCACTCCAGAGCGATGAAAACG
TTTCAGTTTGCTCATGGAAAACGGTGTAACAAGGGTGAACACTATCCCATATCACCAGCTCACCGTCTTT
CATTGCCATACGGAATTCCGGATGAGCATTCATCAGGCGGGCAAGAATGTGAATAAAGGCCGGATAAAAC
TTGTGCTTATTTTTCTTTACGGTCTTTAAAAAGGCCGTAATATCCAGCTGAACGGTCTGGTTATAGGTAC
ATTGAGCAACTGACTGAAATGCCTCAAAATGTTCTTTACGATGCCATTGGGATATATCAACGGTGGTATA
TCCAGTGATTTTTTTCTCCATTTTAGCTTCCTTAGCTCCTGAAAATCTCGATAACTCAAAAAATACGCCC
GGTAGTGATCTTATTTCATTATGGTGAAAGTTGGAACCTCTTACGTGCCGATCAACGTCTCATTTTCGCC
AAAAGTTGGCCCAGGGCTTCCCGGTATCAACAGGGACACCAGGATTTATTTATTCTGCGAAGTGATCTTC
CGTCACAGGTATTTATTCGGCGCAAAGTGCGTCGGGTGATGCTGCCAACTTAGTCGACTACAGGTCACTA
ATACCATCTAAGTAGTTGATTCATAGTGACTGGATATGTTGTGTTTTACAGTATTATGTAGTCTGTTTTT
TATGCAAAATCTAATTTAATATATTGATATTTATATCATTTTACGTTTCTCGTTCAGCTTTCTTGTACAA
AGTTGGCATTATAAGAAAGCATTGCTTATCAATTTGTTGCAACGAACAGGTCACTATCAGTCAAAATAAA
ATCATTATTTGCCATCCAGCTGATGGTCTCCTTCATAGGGAAGAGCATCCCCTATAGTGAGTCGTATTAC
ATGGTCATAGCTGTTTCCTGGCAGCTCTGGCCCGTGTCTCAAAATCTCTGATGTTACATTGCACAAGATA
AAAATATATCATCATGAACAATAAAACTGTCTGCTTACATAAACAGTAATACAAGGGGTGTTATGAGCCA
TATTCAACGGGAAACGTCGAGGCCGCGATTAAATTCCAACATGGATGCTGATTTATATGGGTATAAATGG
GCTCGCGATAATGTCGGGCAATCAGGTGCGACAATCTATCGCTTGTATGGGAAGCCCGATGCGCCAGAGT
TGTTTCTGAAACATGGCAAAGGTAGCGTTGCCAATGATGTTACAGATGAGATGGTCAGACTAAACTGGCT
GACGGAATTTATGCCTCTTCCGACCATCAAGCATTTTATCCGTACTCCTGATGATGCATGGTTACTCACC
ACTGCGATCCCCGGAAAAACAGCATTCCAGGTATTAGAAGAATATCCTGATTCAGGTGAAAATATTGTTG
ATGCGCTGGCAGTGTTCCTGCGCCGGTTGCATTCGATTCCTGTTTGTAATTGTCCTTTTAACAGCGATCG
CGTATTTCGTCTCGCTCAGGCGCAATCACGAATGAATAACGGTTTGGTTGATGCGAGTGATTTTGATGAC
GAGCGTAATGGCTGGCCTGTTGAACAAGTCTGGAAAGAAATGCATAAACTTTTGCCATTCTCACCGGATT
CAGTCGTCACTCATGGTGATTTCTCACTTGATAACCTTATTTTTGACGAGGGGAAATTAATAGGTTGTAT
TGATGTTGGACGAGTCGGAATCGCAGACCGATACCAGGATCTTGCCATCCTATGGAACTGCCTCGGTGAG
TTTTCTCCTTCATTACAGAAACGGCTTTTTCAAAAATATGGTATTGATAATCCTGATATGAATAAATTGC
AGTTTCATTTGATGCTCGATGAGTTTTTCTAATCAGAATTGGTTAATTGGTTGTAACACTGGCAGAGCAT
TACGCTGACTTGACGGGACGGCGCAAGCTCATGACCAAAATCCCTTAACGTGAGTTACGCGTCGTTCCAC
TGAGCGTCAGACCCCGTAGAAAAGATCAAAGGATCTTCTTGAGATCCTTTTTTTCTGCGCGTAATCTGCT
GCTTGCAAACAAAAAAACCACCGCTACCAGCGGTGGTTTGTTTGCCGGATCAAGAGCTACCAACTCTTTT
TCCGAAGGTAACTGGCTTCAGCAGAGCGCAGATACCAAATACTGTTCTTCTAGTGTAGCCGTAGTTAGGC
CACCACTTCAAGAACTCTGTAGCACCGCCTACATACCTCGCTCTGCTAATCCTGTTACCAGTGGCTGCTG
CCAGTGGCGATAAGTCGTGTCTTACCGGGTTGGACTCAAGACGATAGTTACCGGATAAGGCGCAGCGGTC
GGGCTGAACGGGGGGTTCGTGCACACAGCCCAGCTTGGAGCGAACGACCTACACCGAACTGAGATACCTA
CAGCGTGAGCTATGAGAAAGCGCCACGCTTCCCGAAGGGAGAAAGGCGGACAGGTATCCGGTAAGCGGCA
GGGTCGGAACAGGAGAGCGCACGAGGGAGCTTCCAGGGGGAAACGCCTGGTATCTTTATAGTCCTGTCGG
GTTTCGCCACCTCTGACTTGAGCGTCGATTTTTGTGATGCTCGTCAGGGGGGCGGAGCCTATGGAAAAAC
GCCAGCAACGCGGCCTTTTTACGGTTCCTGGCCTTTTGCTGGCCTTTTGCTCACATGTT
Features (pLannotate 1.2.2; 15 found; start..end, strand, type, name):
    121..213     +  CDS            lacI (fragment): lac repressor; lacI; The lac repressor binds to the lac operator to inhibit transcription in E. coli. This inhibition can be relieved by adding lactose or isopropyl-β-D-thiogalactopyranoside (IPTG).
    268..295     -  terminator     rrnB T2 terminator: transcription terminator T2 from the E. coli rrnB gene
    427..470     +  terminator     rrnB T1 terminator: Escherichia coli rrnB; transcription terminator T1 from the E. coli rrnB gene
    517..553     -  CDS            lacZα (fragment): LacZα fragment of β-galactosidase; lacZ fragment
    571..592     +  promoter       CMVd2 promoter (fragment): truncated human cytomegalovirus (CMV) immediate early promoter that yields moderately reduced expression relative to the full-length promoter
    606..837     +  protein_bind   attP1: mutant version of attP; recombination site for the Gateway® BP reaction BP Clonase™
   1040..1192    -  CDS            dpnD (fragment): DPND_STRPN - Protein predicted: Swiss-Prot protein existence level 4. From Streptococcus pneumoniae serotype 4 (strain ATCC BAA-334 / TIGR4).
   1236..1538    -  CDS            ccdB: CCDB_ECOLI - Also known as G, letB, letD. Experimental evidence at protein level: Swiss-Prot protein existence level 1. Toxic component of a type II toxin-antitoxin (TA) system, functioning in plasmid maintainence. Responsible for the post- segregational killing (PSK) of plasmid-free cells, also referred to as a plasmid addiction system. Half-life of over 2 hours. Cell killing by CcdB is accompanied by filamentation, defects in chromosome and plasmid segregation, defects in cell division, formation of anucleate cells, decreased DNA synthesis and plasmid loss. Interferes with the activity of DN
   1543..1701    -  CDS            ccdA (fragment): CCDA_ECO57 - Also known as H, letA. Experimental evidence at protein level: Swiss-Prot protein existence level 1. Antitoxin component of a type II toxin-antitoxin (TA) system which inhibits the post-segregational killing (PSK) of plasmid-free cells, also referred to as a plasmid addiction system. Binds to and blocks the activity of CcdB; will also remove bound CcdB protein from the CcdB-GyrA complex by forming a CcdA-CcdB complex, a process termed rejuvenation. Functions as a transcriptional corepressor for the ccdAB operon, repression also requires CcdB (By similarity). From Escherichia coli
   1883..2541    -  CDS            CmR: chloramphenicol acetyltransferase; cat; confers resistance to chloramphenicol
   2542..2644    -  promoter       cat promoter: promoter of the E. coli cat gene encoding chloramphenicol acetyltransferase
   2789..3020    -  protein_bind   attP2: mutant version of attP; recombination site for the Gateway® BP reaction (pDONR™221 version) BP Clonase™
   3061..3079    -  promoter       T7 promoter: promoter for bacteriophage T7 RNA polymerase
   3213..4022    +  CDS            KanR: aminoglycoside phosphotransferase; aph(3')-Ia; confers resistance to kanamycin in bacteria or G418 (Geneticin®) in eukaryotes
   4169..4757    +  rep_origin     ori: high-copy-number ColE1/pMB1/pBR322/pUC origin of replication
