>Addgene plasmid #115956 | pTW325 | addgene full sequence | sequence record 227888 | Addgene NGS Result
CTTTCCTGCGTTATCCCCTGATTCTGTGGATAACCGTATTACCGCCTTTGAGTGAGCTGATACCGCTCGC
CGCAGCCGAACGACCGAGCGCAGCGAGTCAGTGAGCGAGGAAGCGGAAGAGCGCCCAATACGCAAACCGC
CTCTCCCCGCGCGTTGGCCGATTCATTAATGCAGCTGGCACGACAGGTTTCCCGACTGGAAAGCGGGCAG
TGAGCGCAACGCAATTAATACGCGTACCGCTAGCCAGGAAGAGTTTGTAGAAACGCAAAAAGGCCATCCG
TCAGGATGGCCTTCTGCTTAGTTTGATGCCTGGCAGTTTATGGCGGGCGTCCTGCCCGCCACCCTCCGGG
CCGTTGCTTCACAACGTTCAAATCCGCTCCCGGCGGATTTGTCCTACTCAGGAGAGCGTTCACCGACAAA
CAACAGATAAAACGAAAGGCCCAGTCTTCCGACTGAGCCTTTCGTTTTATTTGATGCCTGGCAGTTCCCT
ACTCTCGCGTTAACGCTAGCATGGATGTTTTCCCAGTCACGACGTTGTAAAACGACGGCCAGTCTTAAGC
TCGGCTCTTCACGCAAATGGGCGGTAGGCGTGGACTGGAGACCCCAAATAATGATTTTATTTTGACTGAT
AGTGACCTGTTCGTTGCAACAAATTGATGAGCAATGCTTTTTTATAATGCCAACTTTGTACAAAAAAGCT
GAACGAGAAACGTAAAATGATATAAATATCAATATATTAAATTAGATTTTGCATAAAAAACAGACTACAT
AATACTGTAAAACACAACATATCCAGTCACTATGAATCAACTACTTAGATGGTATTAGTGACCTGTAGTC
GACCGACAGCCTTCCAAATGTTCTTCGGGTGATGCTGCCAACTTAGTCGACCGACAGCCTTCCAAATGTT
CTTCTCAAACGGAATCGTCGTATCCAGCCTACTCGCTATTGTCCTCAATGCCGTATTAAATCATAAAAAG
AAATAAGAAAAAGAGGTGCGAGCCTCTTTTTTGTGTGACAAAATAAAAACATCTACCTATTCATATACGC
TAGTGTCATAGTCCTGAAAATCATCTGCATCAAGAACAATTTCACAACTCTTATACTTTTCTCTTACAAG
TCGTTCGGCTTCATCTGGATTTTCAGCCTCTATACTTACTAAACGTGATAAAGTTTCTGTAATTTCTACT
GTATCGACCTGCAGACTGGCTGTGTATAAGGGAGCCTGACATTTATATTCCCCAGAACATCAGGTTAATG
GCGTTTTTGATGTCATTTTCGCGGTGGCTGAGATCAGCCACTTCTTCCCCGATAACGGAGACCGGCACAC
TGGCCATATCGGTGGTCATCATGCGCCAGCTTTCATCCCCGATATGCACCACCGGGTAAAGTTCACGGGA
GACTTTATCTGACAGCAGACGTGCACTGGCCAGGGGGATCACCATCCGTCGCCCGGGCGTGTCAATAATA
TCACTCTGTACATCCACAAACAGACGATAACGGCTCTCTCTTTTATAGGTGTAAACCTTAAACTGCATTT
CACCAGCCCCTGTTCTCGTCAGCAAAAGAGCCGTTCATTTCAATAAACCGGGCGACCTCAGCCATCCCTT
CCTGATTTTCCGCTTTCCAGCGTTCGGCACGCAGACGACGGGCTTCATTCTGCATGGTTGTGCTTACCAG
ACCGGAGATATTGACATCATATATGCCTTGAGCAACTGATAGCTGTCGCTGTCAACTGTCACTGTAATAC
GCTGCTTCATAGCATACCTCTTTTTGACATACTTCGGGTATACATATCAGTATATATTCTTATACCGCAA
AAATCAGCGCGCAAATACGCATACTGTTATCTGGCTTTTAGTAAGCCGGATCCACGCGGCGTTTACGCCC
CCCCTGCCACTCATCGCAGTACTGTTGTAATTCATTAAGCATTCTGCCGACATGGAAGCCATCACAAACG
GCATGATGAACCTGAATCGCCAGCGGCATCAGCACCTTGTCGCCTTGCGTATAATATTTGCCCATGGTGA
AAACGGGGGCGAAGAAGTTGTCCATATTGGCCACGTTTAAATCAAAACTGGTGAAACTCACCCAGGGATT
GGCTGAGACGAAAAACATATTCTCAATAAACCCTTTAGGGAAATAGGCCAGGTTTTCACCGTAACACGCC
ACATCTTGCGAATATATGTGTAGAAACTGCCGGAAATCGTCGTGGTATTCACTCCAGAGCGATGAAAACG
TTTCAGTTTGCTCATGGAAAACGGTGTAACAAGGGTGAACACTATCCCATATCACCAGCTCACCGTCTTT
CATTGCCATACGGAATTCCGGATGAGCATTCATCAGGCGGGCAAGAATGTGAATAAAGGCCGGATAAAAC
TTGTGCTTATTTTTCTTTACGGTCTTTAAAAAGGCCGTAATATCCAGCTGAACGGTCTGGTTATAGGTAC
ATTGAGCAACTGACTGAAATGCCTCAAAATGTTCTTTACGATGCCATTGGGATATATCAACGGTGGTATA
TCCAGTGATTTTTTTCTCCATTTTAGCTTCCTTAGCTCCTGAAAATCTCGATAACTCAAAAAATACGCCC
GGTAGTGATCTTATTTCATTATGGTGAAAGTTGGAACCTCTTACGTGCCGATCAACGTCTCATTTTCGCC
AAAAGTTGGCCCAGGGCTTCCCGGTATCAACAGGGACACCAGGATTTATTTATTCTGCGAAGTGATCTTC
CGTCACAGGTATTTATTCGGCGCAAAGTGCGTCGGGTGATGCTGCCAACTTAGTCGACTACAGGTCACTA
ATACCATCTAAGTAGTTGATTCATAGTGACTGGATATGTTGTGTTTTACAGTATTATGTAGTCTGTTTTT
TATGCAAAATCTAATTTAATATATTGATATTTATATCATTTTACGTTTCTCGTTCAGCTTTCTTGTACAA
AGTTGGCATTATAAGAAAGCATTGCTTATCAATTTGTTGCAACGAACAGGTCACTATCAGTCAAAATAAA
ATCATTATTTGCCATCCAGCTGATGGTCTCCTTCATAGGGAAGAGCATCCCCTATAGTGAGTCGTATTAC
ATGGTCATAGCTGTTTCCTGGCAGCTCTGGCCCGTGTCTCAAAATCTCTGATGTTACATTGCACAAGATA
AAAATATATCATCATGAACAATAAAACTGTCTGCTTACATAAACAGTAATACAAGGGGTGTTATGAGCCA
TATTCAACGGGAAACGTCGAGGCCGCGATTAAATTCCAACATGGATGCTGATTTATATGGGTATAAATGG
GCTCGCGATAATGTCGGGCAATCAGGTGCGACAATCTATCGCTTGTATGGGAAGCCCGATGCGCCAGAGT
TGTTTCTGAAACATGGCAAAGGTAGCGTTGCCAATGATGTTACAGATGAGATGGTCAGACTAAACTGGCT
GACGGAATTTATGCCTCTTCCGACCATCAAGCATTTTATCCGTACTCCTGATGATGCATGGTTACTCACC
ACTGCGATCCCCGGAAAAACAGCATTCCAGGTATTAGAAGAATATCCTGATTCAGGTGAAAATATTGTTG
ATGCGCTGGCAGTGTTCCTGCGCCGGTTGCATTCGATTCCTGTTTGTAATTGTCCTTTTAACAGCGATCG
CGTATTTCGTCTCGCTCAGGCGCAATCACGAATGAATAACGGTTTGGTTGATGCGAGTGATTTTGATGAC
GAGCGTAATGGCTGGCCTGTTGAACAAGTCTGGAAAGAAATGCATAAACTTTTGCCATTCTCACCGGATT
CAGTCGTCACTCATGGTGATTTCTCACTTGATAACCTTATTTTTGACGAGGGGAAATTAATAGGTTGTAT
TGATGTTGGACGAGTCGGAATCGCAGACCGATACCAGGATCTTGCCATCCTATGGAACTGCCTCGGTGAG
TTTTCTCCTTCATTACAGAAACGGCTTTTTCAAAAATATGGTATTGATAATCCTGATATGAATAAATTGC
AGTTTCATTTGATGCTCGATGAGTTTTTCTAATCAGAATTGGTTAATTGGTTGTAACACTGGCAGAGCAT
TACGCTGACTTGACGGGACGGCGCAAGCTCATGACCAAAATCCCTTAACGTGAGTTACGCGTCGTTCCAC
TGAGCGTCAGACCCCGTAGAAAAGATCAAAGGATCTTCTTGAGATCCTTTTTTTCTGCGCGTAATCTGCT
GCTTGCAAACAAAAAAACCACCGCTACCAGCGGTGGTTTGTTTGCCGGATCAAGAGCTACCAACTCTTTT
TCCGAAGGTAACTGGCTTCAGCAGAGCGCAGATACCAAATACTGTTCTTCTAGTGTAGCCGTAGTTAGGC
CACCACTTCAAGAACTCTGTAGCACCGCCTACATACCTCGCTCTGCTAATCCTGTTACCAGTGGCTGCTG
CCAGTGGCGATAAGTCGTGTCTTACCGGGTTGGACTCAAGACGATAGTTACCGGATAAGGCGCAGCGGTC
GGGCTGAACGGGGGGTTCGTGCACACAGCCCAGCTTGGAGCGAACGACCTACACCGAACTGAGATACCTA
CAGCGTGAGCTATGAGAAAGCGCCACGCTTCCCGAAGGGAGAAAGGCGGACAGGTATCCGGTAAGCGGCA
GGGTCGGAACAGGAGAGCGCACGAGGGAGCTTCCAGGGGGAAACGCCTGGTATCTTTATAGTCCTGTCGG
GTTTCGCCACCTCTGACTTGAGCGTCGATTTTTGTGATGCTCGTCAGGGGGGCGGAGCCTATGGAAAAAC
GCCAGCAACGCGGCCTTTTTACGGTTCCTGGCCTTTTGCTGGCCTTTTGCTCACATGTT
Features (pLannotate 1.2.2; 15 found; start..end, strand, type, name):
    121..213     +  CDS            lacI (fragment): lac repressor; lacI; The lac repressor binds to the lac operator to inhibit transcription in E. coli. This inhibition can be relieved by adding lactose or isopropyl-β-D-thiogalactopyranoside (IPTG).
    268..295     -  terminator     rrnB T2 terminator: transcription terminator T2 from the E. coli rrnB gene
    427..470     +  terminator     rrnB T1 terminator: Escherichia coli rrnB; transcription terminator T1 from the E. coli rrnB gene
    517..553     -  CDS            lacZα (fragment): LacZα fragment of β-galactosidase; lacZ fragment
    571..592     +  promoter       CMVd2 promoter (fragment): truncated human cytomegalovirus (CMV) immediate early promoter that yields moderately reduced expression relative to the full-length promoter
    606..837     +  protein_bind   attP1: mutant version of attP; recombination site for the Gateway® BP reaction BP Clonase™
   1040..1192    -  CDS            dpnD (fragment): DPND_STRPN - Protein predicted: Swiss-Prot protein existence level 4. From Streptococcus pneumoniae serotype 4 (strain ATCC BAA-334 / TIGR4).
   1236..1538    -  CDS            ccdB: CCDB_ECOLI - Also known as G, letB, letD. Experimental evidence at protein level: Swiss-Prot protein existence level 1. Toxic component of a type II toxin-antitoxin (TA) system, functioning in plasmid maintainence. Responsible for the post- segregational killing (PSK) of plasmid-free cells, also referred to as a plasmid addiction system. Half-life of over 2 hours. Cell killing by CcdB is accompanied by filamentation, defects in chromosome and plasmid segregation, defects in cell division, formation of anucleate cells, decreased DNA synthesis and plasmid loss. Interferes with the activity of DN
   1543..1701    -  CDS            ccdA (fragment): CCDA_ECO57 - Also known as H, letA. Experimental evidence at protein level: Swiss-Prot protein existence level 1. Antitoxin component of a type II toxin-antitoxin (TA) system which inhibits the post-segregational killing (PSK) of plasmid-free cells, also referred to as a plasmid addiction system. Binds to and blocks the activity of CcdB; will also remove bound CcdB protein from the CcdB-GyrA complex by forming a CcdA-CcdB complex, a process termed rejuvenation. Functions as a transcriptional corepressor for the ccdAB operon, repression also requires CcdB (By similarity). From Escherichia coli
   1883..2541    -  CDS            CmR: chloramphenicol acetyltransferase; cat; confers resistance to chloramphenicol
   2542..2644    -  promoter       cat promoter: promoter of the E. coli cat gene encoding chloramphenicol acetyltransferase
   2789..3020    -  protein_bind   attP2: mutant version of attP; recombination site for the Gateway® BP reaction (pDONR™221 version) BP Clonase™
   3061..3079    -  promoter       T7 promoter: promoter for bacteriophage T7 RNA polymerase
   3213..4022    +  CDS            KanR: aminoglycoside phosphotransferase; aph(3')-Ia; confers resistance to kanamycin in bacteria or G418 (Geneticin®) in eukaryotes
   4169..4757    +  rep_origin     ori: high-copy-number ColE1/pMB1/pBR322/pUC origin of replication
