[The description below was written by a language model from this plasmid's Addgene catalogue record and pLannotate feature annotations shown in this document.]
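Description:
pTW325 is a Gateway cloning vector from a synthetic-biology toolkit, catalogued as a "Destination Vector" on a pUC19 backbone, with its insert named "Lvl1 P2 With 3'UTR". The sequenced plasmid is 4,819 nt and replicates in E. coli from a high-copy ColE1/pUC-type origin. Its backbone carries a kanamycin resistance gene (aph(3')-Ia), and a second marker, chloramphenicol acetyltransferase driven by its own cat promoter, lies inside the recombination cassette. This explains the dual chloramphenicol and kanamycin selection listed.

The central element is a counter-selectable Gateway cassette containing the ccdB toxin gene, a ccdA fragment and CmR. CcdB poisons DNA gyrase in ordinary E. coli, so the empty vector must be maintained in a ccdB-tolerant strain. After recombination replaces the cassette with a fragment of interest, the products can be recovered in standard strains on kanamycin alone. The annotation identifies the flanking sites as attP1 and attP2, the sites used in BP reactions and typical of pDONR-type donor vectors. This architecture resembles a donor vector that accepts attB-flanked fragments, despite the catalogue label of destination vector.

rrnB T1 and T2 terminators lie upstream of the cassette and insulate it from read-through transcription, and a T7 promoter sits just beyond attP2. The short lacI, lacZα, CMVd2 and dpnD matches appear to be backbone remnants or incidental hits.

The insert name suggests a level-1, position-2 slot in a hierarchical assembly scheme that supplies a 3'UTR. However, no 3'UTR is annotated and the record does not define it. The associated publication concerns small-molecule regulation of RNA-delivered circuits in mammalian cells.
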