Addgene plasmid #115956: pTW325
Purpose: Destination Vector
Depositing lab: Ron Weiss. Depositing organization: Massachusetts Institute of Technology. Publication: Small-molecule-based regulation of RNA-delivered circuits in mammalian cells. Wagner TE, Becraft JR, Bodner K, Teague B, Zhang X, Woo A, Porter E, Alburquerque B, Dobosh B, Andries O, Sanders NN, Beal J, Densmore D, Kitada T, Weiss R. Nat Chem Biol. 2018 Nov;14(11):1043-1050. doi: 10.1038/s41589-018-0146-9. Epub 2018 Oct 16. PubMed 30327560.
Backbone
  Vector backbone: pUC19
  Vector type: Synthetic Biology
Growth in bacteria
  Bacterial resistance: Chloramphenicol and Kanamycin, 25 & 50 μg/mL
  Growth temperature: 37°C
  Growth strain: ccdB Survival
  Copy number: High Copy
Gene/Insert
  Gene/Insert name: Lvl1 P2 With 3'UTR
  Species: Synthetic
  Cloning method: Gateway Cloning
Terms and licenses: Academic/Nonprofit Terms; Industry Terms: Not Available to Industry
How to cite: pTW325 was a gift from Ron Weiss (Addgene plasmid # 115956 ; http://n2t.net/addgene:115956 ; RRID:Addgene_115956)
